Addgene plasmid #212464: pTwist-SARS-CoV-2 Spike-deltaC18 S371L (CTC)
Purpose: Encodes SARS-CoV-2 spike S371L for pseudovirus production
Depositing lab: Alejandro Balazs. Depositing organization: Massachusetts General Hospital. Publication: Ongoing evolution of SARS-CoV-2 drives escape from mRNA vaccine-induced humoral immunity. Roederer AL, Cao Y, Denis KS, Sheehan ML, Li CJ, Lam EC, Gregory DJ, Poznansky MC, Iafrate AJ, Canaday DH, Gravenstein S, Garcia-Beltran WF, Balazs AB. medRxiv [Preprint]. 2024 Mar 7:2024.03.05.24303815. doi: 10.1101/2024.03.05.24303815. PubMed 38496628.
Backbone
  Vector backbone: pTwist-CMV-BetaGlobin-WPRE-Neo
  Backbone manufacturer: Twist
  Vector type: Mammalian Expression
Growth in bacteria
  Bacterial resistance: Ampicillin, 100 μg/mL
  Growth temperature: 37°C
  Growth strain: DH5alpha
  Copy number: High Copy
Gene/Insert
  Gene/Insert name: SARS-CoV-2 Spike S371L
  Species: Severe acute respiratory syndrome coronavirus 2
  Mutation: S371L
  Entrez Gene: S (a.k.a. GU280_gp02, spike glycoprotein)
  Promoter: CAG
  Cloning method: Ligation Independent Cloning
Terms and licenses: Academic/Nonprofit Terms; Industry Terms: Not Available to Industry
Depositor comments: Please visit https://www.medrxiv.org/content/10.1101/2024.03.05.24303815v1 for medRxiv preprint.
How to cite: pTwist-SARS-CoV-2 Spike-deltaC18 S371L (CTC) was a gift from Alejandro Balazs (Addgene plasmid # 212464 ; http://n2t.net/addgene:212464 ; RRID:Addgene_212464)
