[The description below was written by a language model from this plasmid's Addgene catalogue record and pLannotate feature annotations shown in this document.]
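Description:
pTwist-SARS-CoV-2 Spike-deltaC18 S371L (CTC) is a 10,462-nt mammalian expression plasmid built on the Twist pTwist-CMV-BetaGlobin-WPRE-Neo backbone. It encodes the SARS-CoV-2 spike glycoprotein carrying the single substitution S371L. The "(CTC)" in the name presumably denotes the leucine codon used, and "deltaC18" indicates removal of the C-terminal 18 residues. That cytoplasmic-tail truncation is commonly used to improve spike incorporation into pseudotyped particles, and the annotated 3,765-nt spike reading frame is consistent with it. The plasmid is propagated in E. coli from a high-copy ColE1/pUC-type origin under ampicillin selection (AmpR).

The catalogue lists the promoter as CAG. However, the feature table annotates a CMV enhancer with CMV promoter elements followed by a truncated human β-globin intron immediately upstream of the spike ORF. This matches the backbone name rather than a classical CAG arrangement, so the discrepancy should be noted. Downstream of the ORF, a WPRE enhances transcript stability and expression, and an SV40 polyadenylation signal is annotated after it. The expression unit is flanked by β-globin insulator elements and by bacterial and T7 terminators, along with an upstream synthetic poly(A) signal, all of which serve to limit read-through transcription. A separate cassette, consisting of the SV40 early promoter, neo and the bGH poly(A) signal, provides G418 selection in mammalian cells.

The stated purpose is pseudovirus production: the plasmid supplies the envelope protein when co-transfected with packaging and reporter components into producer cells. The associated work concerns SARS-CoV-2 evolution and escape from mRNA vaccine-induced humoral immunity. This suggests the point mutant is used to assess how this one spike change affects antibody neutralisation.
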