Features (pLannotate 1.2.2; 21 found; start..end, strand, type, name):
      1..3765    +  CDS            S: SPIKE_SARS2 - Experimental evidence at protein level: Swiss-Prot protein existence level 1. [Spike glycoprotein]: May down-regulate host tetherin (BST2) by lysosomal degradation, thereby counteracting its antiviral activity. From Severe acute respiratory syndrome coronavirus 2 (2019-nCoV) (SARS-CoV-2).
   3839..4427    +  misc_feature   WPRE: woodchuck hepatitis virus posttranscriptional regulatory element
   4480..4601    -  polyA_signal   SV40 poly(A) signal: SV40 polyadenylation signal
   4624..4693    -  CDS            large T antigen (fragment): large T antigen from SV40 (simian virus 40)
   4716..4762    +  terminator     T7 terminator: transcription terminator for bacteriophage T7 RNA polymerase
   4792..4928    +  terminator     rrnG terminator: transcription terminator from the E. coli ribosomal RNA rrnG operon (Albrechtsen et al., 1991)
   4973..5044    +  misc_feature   3' β-globin insulator: insulator downstream of the human β-globin locus (Farrell et al., 2002)
   5089..5285    +  promoter       SV40 promoter: SV40 early promoter
   5299..6090    +  CDS            neo: KKA2_KLEPN - Also known as kan, nptII. Experimental evidence at protein level: Swiss-Prot protein existence level 1. Resistance to kanamycin, neomycin, paromomycin, ribostamycin, butirosin and gentamicin B. From Klebsiella pneumoniae.
   6104..6328    +  polyA_signal   bGH poly(A) signal: bovine growth hormone polyadenylation signal
   6524..7112    -  rep_origin     ori: high-copy-number ColE1/pMB1/pBR322/pUC origin of replication
   7284..7348    -  CDS            bla(M) (fragment): β-lactamase lacking the signal sequence; bla(M); allows cytosolic expression of β-lactamase
   7858..8718    +  CDS            AmpR: β-lactamase; bla; confers resistance to ampicillin, carbenicillin, and related antibiotics
   8731..8867    +  terminator     rrnG terminator: transcription terminator from the E. coli ribosomal RNA rrnG operon (Albrechtsen et al., 1991)
   9019..9090    +  misc_feature   5' β-globin insulator: insulator upstream of the human β-globin locus (Farrell et al., 2002)
   9095..9141    -  terminator     T7 terminator: transcription terminator for bacteriophage T7 RNA polymerase
   9159..9207    -  polyA_signal   poly(A) signal: synthetic polyadenylation signal
   9288..9591    +  enhancer       CMV enhancer: human cytomegalovirus immediate early enhancer
   9664..9681    -  promoter       CMV promoter (fragment): human cytomegalovirus (CMV) immediate early promoter
   9744..9795    +  promoter       CMVd2 promoter: truncated human cytomegalovirus (CMV) immediate early promoter that yields moderately reduced expression relative to the full-length promoter
   9929..10404   +  intron         β-globin intron: internally truncated intron from human β-globin
>Addgene plasmid #212464 | pTwist-SARS-CoV-2 Spike-deltaC18 S371L (CTC) | addgene full sequence | sequence record 432792 | Addgene NGS Result
ATGTTTGTGTTCCTCGTTCTCCTGCCCCTCGTTTCTTCCCAATGCGTGAACCTCACAACTAGAACGCAGC
TCCCACCCGCTTACACGAACTCTTTTACTCGTGGAGTATACTATCCCGATAAAGTCTTTAGGTCCAGTGT
CCTTCATTCTACTCAAGACCTTTTCCTGCCATTCTTCTCAAATGTCACCTGGTTCCATGCTATCCACGTT
TCTGGCACCAACGGAACTAAACGATTTGATAATCCCGTCTTGCCATTTAACGATGGCGTATACTTTGCCT
CAACGGAGAAGTCCAACATTATCCGGGGATGGATATTTGGCACCACCCTGGACTCCAAGACACAGTCTCT
CCTCATTGTGAACAACGCCACCAATGTCGTCATCAAAGTCTGTGAATTTCAATTTTGTAACGATCCCTTT
CTCGGGGTTTATTATCATAAGAATAACAAGTCTTGGATGGAGTCAGAGTTCCGCGTTTACAGTTCCGCTA
ACAACTGTACTTTTGAGTACGTTTCCCAACCATTTCTCATGGATCTTGAAGGGAAGCAAGGCAACTTCAA
GAATCTCCGCGAATTTGTGTTTAAGAATATAGACGGCTACTTCAAAATTTATAGCAAGCATACCCCGATA
AATCTGGTTCGGGATCTCCCTCAAGGCTTCTCCGCGTTGGAACCCCTCGTGGACTTGCCGATTGGCATCA
ACATCACCCGGTTCCAAACCCTTCTTGCCCTTCATCGAAGCTACCTCACGCCTGGCGACAGTAGTAGTGG
TTGGACAGCGGGCGCAGCAGCCTACTATGTGGGATATTTGCAACCACGCACCTTTCTTCTCAAATATAAC
GAAAACGGAACAATTACCGATGCCGTAGACTGTGCCCTCGATCCCCTGTCCGAAACTAAATGCACACTCA
AGTCCTTCACAGTTGAGAAAGGCATATACCAAACCAGTAACTTCCGCGTCCAACCCACCGAATCCATTGT
TCGATTCCCTAACATCACCAATTTGTGTCCTTTCGGTGAAGTATTTAATGCCACTCGATTTGCATCAGTT
TATGCCTGGAATCGCAAGCGAATATCAAATTGTGTTGCAGATTATAGTGTCCTGTATAATCTCGCATCAT
TCAGCACTTTTAAGTGTTATGGGGTCAGCCCTACGAAATTGAATGACTTGTGTTTTACCAACGTTTACGC
AGATTCTTTCGTCATACGCGGCGACGAAGTCCGACAGATTGCACCGGGGCAAACCGGAAAGATAGCAGAC
TATAATTATAAGTTGCCGGATGACTTCACCGGCTGCGTTATAGCATGGAACTCCAATAATCTCGATTCAA
AAGTCGGCGGCAACTATAATTATCTTTACCGCCTGTTTCGCAAGTCAAATCTGAAGCCCTTTGAACGTGA
CATCTCCACCGAAATTTATCAAGCTGGCAGCACCCCATGTAATGGAGTGGAAGGGTTTAACTGTTATTTT
CCCCTTCAATCATACGGATTTCAACCAACAAATGGGGTGGGCTATCAACCATATCGGGTGGTAGTCTTGA
GCTTTGAGCTGCTCCACGCACCGGCTACAGTTTGCGGACCGAAGAAAAGCACTAACCTGGTGAAGAATAA
ATGTGTGAACTTCAACTTTAATGGGCTCACCGGAACAGGGGTGCTGACAGAATCAAACAAGAAATTTCTC
CCTTTTCAACAATTTGGTAGAGACATTGCCGATACCACAGATGCCGTCCGCGATCCGCAAACACTGGAAA
TCCTCGATATAACACCCTGTAGCTTCGGCGGGGTCAGCGTGATAACTCCCGGAACGAACACATCCAACCA
AGTGGCTGTCCTGTATCAAGATGTCAACTGTACCGAAGTCCCTGTGGCGATACACGCCGACCAACTGACA
CCCACCTGGAGAGTCTACTCAACAGGTTCCAATGTCTTTCAAACTAGAGCGGGTTGTCTCATTGGCGCTG
AGCATGTCAATAATTCATACGAATGTGATATTCCTATTGGGGCAGGAATCTGTGCGTCTTATCAAACTCA
AACGAACTCACCACGGCGCGCTCGCTCAGTAGCCAGCCAGTCCATAATCGCCTATACCATGAGTCTCGGG
GCTGAGAACTCCGTGGCTTATTCAAACAATTCCATCGCAATCCCAACTAACTTTACCATTAGCGTTACCA
CGGAAATCTTGCCCGTCAGCATGACTAAGACGAGCGTAGACTGTACGATGTATATCTGTGGGGATTCCAC
CGAGTGTAGCAACCTCTTGCTTCAATACGGGTCTTTCTGTACTCAACTCAACCGAGCATTGACCGGAATT
GCGGTCGAACAAGACAAGAATACCCAAGAGGTGTTCGCACAAGTAAAGCAAATATACAAAACGCCGCCAA
TCAAAGATTTTGGCGGGTTTAATTTTAGCCAAATACTGCCAGACCCATCTAAGCCTTCAAAACGCAGCTT
TATCGAGGATCTGCTGTTCAACAAAGTTACGTTGGCTGACGCGGGTTTCATTAAGCAGTATGGGGATTGT
TTGGGAGACATTGCGGCCCGCGACCTTATCTGTGCTCAAAAATTCAATGGGTTGACAGTTCTGCCCCCTC
TGCTCACTGATGAGATGATTGCACAGTATACATCAGCATTGTTGGCAGGAACCATTACATCCGGCTGGAC
TTTTGGCGCGGGTGCGGCCCTTCAAATACCTTTCGCTATGCAAATGGCTTACAGATTCAATGGGATTGGT
GTCACGCAAAATGTATTGTATGAAAATCAGAAGCTGATCGCTAATCAATTTAACAGCGCGATTGGCAAGA
TCCAAGATTCACTGTCAAGCACAGCGTCCGCCCTCGGCAAACTCCAAGATGTTGTGAATCAAAACGCCCA
GGCCCTGAATACCCTCGTGAAGCAACTGAGTTCTAACTTCGGCGCAATCTCCAGCGTCCTCAACGACATA
TTGTCCAGACTTGATAAGGTGGAAGCCGAGGTGCAAATTGATCGGCTCATCACAGGCAGGCTCCAGTCAC
TCCAAACTTATGTGACACAACAGTTGATCCGGGCTGCTGAGATACGAGCAAGCGCCAACCTGGCCGCCAC
TAAAATGTCAGAGTGCGTGCTCGGGCAGTCCAAACGGGTTGACTTTTGTGGCAAGGGCTATCACTTGATG
TCCTTCCCCCAATCCGCCCCACATGGAGTGGTCTTTCTCCACGTCACTTATGTCCCTGCTCAAGAGAAGA
ACTTTACGACAGCTCCAGCAATCTGTCACGATGGCAAAGCGCACTTTCCCAGGGAAGGCGTTTTCGTCAG
TAATGGCACGCATTGGTTTGTGACCCAAAGGAATTTCTATGAACCCCAAATCATAACCACTGACAATACA
TTTGTCTCAGGCAACTGTGATGTGGTCATTGGGATCGTGAACAACACGGTATATGATCCCCTGCAACCCG
AGTTGGATAGCTTCAAAGAGGAATTGGATAAATACTTTAAGAATCATACTTCACCCGATGTTGATCTCGG
GGACATATCAGGAATAAATGCAAGTGTCGTCAACATTCAGAAAGAGATTGATCGCCTTAATGAGGTCGCC
AAGAACTTGAATGAATCTTTGATCGACTTGCAAGAACTGGGCAAATACGAACAATATATTAAATGGCCCT
GGTACATTTGGTTGGGCTTTATCGCCGGACTTATAGCTATCGTTATGGTCACAATTATGTTGTGCTGTAT
GACTAGCTGTTGTTCCTGCTTGAAAGGATGTTGCAGTTGCGGATCTTGTTGTAAATAAAGGATCCTCTAG
AAGTTGTCTCCTCCTGCACTGACTGACTGATACAATCGATTTCTGGATCCGCAGGCCTAATCAACCTCTG
GATTACAAAATTTGTGAAAGATTGACTGGTATTCTTAACTATGTTGCTCCTTTTACGCTATGTGGATACG
CTGCTTTAATGCCTTTGTATCATGCTATTGCTTCCCGTATGGCTTTCATTTTCTCCTCCTTGTATAAATC
CTGGTTGCTGTCTCTTTATGAGGAGTTGTGGCCCGTTGTCAGGCAACGTGGCGTGGTGTGCACTGTGTTT
GCTGACGCAACCCCCACTGGTTGGGGCATTGCCACCACCTGTCAGCTCCTTTCCGGGACTTTCGCTTTCC
CCCTCCCTATTGCCACGGCGGAACTCATCGCCGCCTGCCTTGCCCGCTGCTGGACAGGGGCTCGGCTGTT
GGGCACTGACAATTCCGTGGTGTTGTCGGGGAAGCTGACGTCCTTTCCATGGCTGCTCGCCTGTGTTGCC
ACCTGGATTCTGCGCGGGACGTCCTTCTGCTACGTCCCTTCGGCCCTCAATCCAGCGGACCTTCCTTCCC
GCGGCCTGCTGCCGGCTCTGCGGCCTCTTCCGCGTCTTCGCCTTCGCCCTCAGACGAGTCGGATCTCCCT
TTGGGCCGCCTCCCCGCCTGTCTAGCTTGACTGACTGAGATACAGCGTACCTTCAGCTCACAGACATGAT
AAGATACATTGATGAGTTTGGACAAACCACAACTAGAATGCAGTGAAAAAAATGCTTTATTTGTGAAATT
TGTGATGCTATTGCTTTATTTGTAACCATTATAAGCTGCAATAAACAAGTTAACAACAACAATTGCATTC
ATTTTATGTTTCAGGTTCAGGGGGAGGTGTGGGAGGTTTTTTAAAGCAAGTAAAACCTCTACAAATGTGG
TATTGGCCCATCTCTATCGGTATCGTAGCATAACCCCTTGGGGCCTCTAAACGGGTCTTGAGGGGTTTTT
TGTGCCCCTCGGGCCGGATTGCTATCTACCGGCATTGGCGCAGAAAAAAATGCCTGATGCGACGCTGCGC
GTCTTATACTCCCACATATGCCAGATTCAGCAACGGATACGGCTTCCCCAACTTGCCCACTTCCATACGT
GTCCTCCTTACCAGAAATTTATCCTTAAGGTCGTCAGCTATCCTGCAGGCGATCTCTCGATTTCGATCAA
GACATTCCTTTAATGGTCTTTTCTGGACACCACTAGGGGTCAGAAGTAGTTCATCAAACTTTCTTCCCTC
CCTAATCTCATTGGTTACCTTGGGCTATCGAAACTTAATTAAGCGATCTGCATCTCAATTAGTCAGCAAC
CATAGTCCCGCCCCTAACTCCGCCCATCCCGCCCCTAACTCCGCCCAGTTCCGCCCATTCTCCGCCCCAT
CGCTGACTAATTTTTTTTATTTATGCAGAGGCCGAGGCCGCCTCGGCCTCTGAGCTATTCCAGAAGTAGT
GAGGAGGCTTTTTTGGAGGCCTAGGCTTTTGCAAAGGAGGTAGCCAACATGATTGAACAAGATGGATTGC
ACGCAGGTTCTCCCGCCGCTTGGGTGGAGAGGCTATTCGGCTATGACTGGGCACAACAGACAATCGGCTG
CTCTGATGCCGCCGTGTTCCGGCTGTCAGCGCAGGGGCGCCCGGTTCTTTTTGTCAAGACCGACCTGTCC
GGTGCCCTGAATGAACTCCAGGACGAGGCAGCGCGGCTATCGTGGCTGGCCACGACGGGCGTTCCTTGCG
CAGCTGTGCTCGACGTTGTCACTGAAGCGGGAAGGGACTGGCTGCTATTGGGCGAAGTGCCGGGGCAGGA
TCTCCTGTCATCTCACCTTGCTCCTGCCGAGAAAGTATCCATCATGGCTGATGCAATGCGGCGGCTGCAT
ACGCTTGATCCGGCTACCTGCCCATTCGACCACCAAGCGAAACATCGCATCGAGCGAGCACGTACTCGGA
TGGAAGCCGGTCTTGTCGATCAGGATGATCTGGACGAAGAGCATCAGGGGCTCGCGCCAGCCGAACTGTT
CGCCAGGCTCAAGGCGCGGATGCCCGACGGCGAGGATCTCGTCGTGACCCACGGCGATGCCTGCTTGCCG
AATATCATGGTGGAAAATGGCCGCTTTTCTGGATTCATCGACTGTGGCCGGCTGGGTGTGGCGGACCGCT
ATCAGGACATAGCGTTGGCTACCCGTGATATTGCTGAAGAGCTTGGCGGCGAATGGGCTGACCGCTTCCT
CGTGCTTTACGGTATCGCCGCTCCCGATTCGCAGCGCATCGCCTTCTATCGCCTTCTTGACGAGTTCTTC
TAGTATGTAAGCCCTGTGCCTTCTAGTTGCCAGCCATCTGTTGTTTGCCCCTCCCCCGTGCCTTCCTTGA
CCCTGGAAGGTGCCACTCCCACTGTCCTTTCCTAATAAAATGAGGAAATTGCATCGCATTGTCTGAGTAG
GTGTCATTCTATTCTGGGGGGTGGGGTGGGGCAGGACAGCAAGGGGGAGGATTGGGAAGACAATAGCAGG
CATGCTGGGGATGCGGTGGGCTCTATGGTTAATTAACCAGTCAAGTCAGCTACTTGGCGAGATCGACTTG
TCTGGGTTTCGACTACGCTCAGAATTGCGTCAGTCAAGTTCGATCTGGTCCTTGCTATTGCACCCGTTCT
CCGATTACGAGTTTCATTTAAATCATGTGAGCAAAAGGCCAGCAAAAGGCCAGGAACCGTAAAAAGGCCG
CGTTGCTGGCGTTTTTCCATAGGCTCCGCCCCCCTGACGAGCATCACAAAAATCGACGCTCAAGTCAGAG
GTGGCGAAACCCGACAGGACTATAAAGATACCAGGCGTTTCCCCCTGGAAGCTCCCTCGTGCGCTCTCCT
GTTCCGACCCTGCCGCTTACCGGATACCTGTCCGCCTTTCTCCCTTCGGGAAGCGTGGCGCTTTCTCATA
GCTCACGCTGTAGGTATCTCAGTTCGGTGTAGGTCGTTCGCTCCAAGCTGGGCTGTGTGCACGAACCCCC
CGTTCAGCCCGACCGCTGCGCCTTATCCGGTAACTATCGTCTTGAGTCCAACCCGGTAAGACACGACTTA
TCGCCACTGGCAGCAGCCACTGGTAACAGGATTAGCAGAGCGAGGTATGTAGGCGGTGCTACAGAGTTCT
TGAAGTGGTGGCCTAACTACGGCTACACTAGAAGAACAGTATTTGGTATCTGCGCTCTGCTGAAGCCAGT
TACCTTCGGAAAAAGAGTTGGTAGCTCTTGATCCGGCAAACAAACCACCGCTGGTAGCGGTGGTTTTTTT
GTTTGCAAGCAGCAGATTACGCGCAGAAAAAAAGGATCTCAAGAAGATCCTTTGATCTTTTCTACGGGGT
CTGACGCTCAGTGGAACGAAAACTCACGTTAAGGGATTTTGGTCATGAGATTATCAAAAAGGATCTTCAC
CTAGATCCTTTTAAATTAAAAATGAAGTTTTAAATCAATCTAAAGTATATATGAGTAAACTTGGTCTGAC
AGTTACCAATGCTTAATCAGTGAGGCACCTATCTCAGCGATCTGTCTATTTCGTTCATCCATAGTTGCAT
TTAAATTTCCGAACTCTCCAAGGCCCTCGTCGGAAAATCTTCAAACCTTTCGTCCGATCCATCTTGCAGG
CTACCTCTCGAACGAACTATCGCAAGTCTCTTGGCCGGCCTTGCGCCTTGGCTATTGCTTGGCAGCGCCT
ATCGCCAGGTATTACTCCAATCCCGAATATCCGAGATCGGGATCACCCGAGAGAAGTTCAACCTACATCC
TCAATCCCGATCTATCCGAGATCCGAGGAATATCGAAATCGGGGCGCGCCTGGTGTACCGAGAACGATCC
TCTCAGTGCGAGTCTCGACGATCCATATCGTTGCTTGGCAGTCAGCCAGTCGGAATCCAGCTTGGGACCC
AGGAAGTCCAATCGTCAGATATTGTACTCAAGCCTGGTCACGGCAGCGTACCGATCTGTTTAAACCTAGA
TATTGATAGTCTGATCGGTCAACGTATAATCGAGTCCTAGCTTTTGCAAACATCTATCAAGAGACAGGAT
CAGCAGGAGGCTTTCGCATGAGTATTCAACATTTCCGTGTCGCCCTTATTCCCTTTTTTGCGGCATTTTG
CCTTCCTGTTTTTGCTCACCCAGAAACGCTGGTGAAAGTAAAAGATGCTGAAGATCAGTTGGGTGCGCGA
GTGGGTTACATCGAACTGGATCTCAACAGCGGTAAGATCCTTGAGAGTTTTCGCCCCGAAGAACGCTTTC
CAATGATGAGCACTTTTAAAGTTCTGCTATGTGGCGCGGTATTATCCCGTATTGACGCCGGGCAAGAGCA
ACTCGGTCGCCGCATACACTATTCTCAGAATGACTTGGTTGAGTATTCACCAGTCACAGAAAAGCATCTT
ACGGATGGCATGACAGTAAGAGAATTATGCAGTGCTGCCATAACCATGAGTGATAACACTGCGGCCAACT
TACTTCTGACAACGATTGGAGGACCGAAGGAGCTAACCGCTTTTTTGCACAACATGGGGGATCATGTAAC
TCGCCTTGATCGTTGGGAACCGGAGCTGAATGAAGCCATACCAAACGACGAGCGTGACACCACGATGCCT
GTAGCAATGGCAACAACCTTGCGTAAACTATTAACTGGCGAACTACTTACTCTAGCTTCCCGGCAACAGT
TGATAGACTGGATGGAGGCGGATAAAGTTGCAGGACCACTTCTGCGCTCGGCCCTTCCGGCTGGCTGGTT
TATTGCTGATAAATCTGGAGCCGGTGAGCGTGGGTCTCGCGGTATCATTGCAGCACTGGGGCCAGATGGT
AAGCCCTCCCGTATCGTAGTTATCTACACGACGGGGAGTCAGGCAACTATGGATGAACGAAATAGACAGA
TCGCTGAGATAGGTGCCTCACTGATTAAGCATTGGTAACCGATTCTAGGTGCATTGGCGCAGAAAAAAAT
GCCTGATGCGACGCTGCGCGTCTTATACTCCCACATATGCCAGATTCAGCAACGGATACGGCTTCCCCAA
CTTGCCCACTTCCATACGTGTCCTCCTTACCAGAAATTTATCCTTAAGATCCCGAATCGTTTAAACTCGA
CTCTGGCTCTATCGAATCTCCGTCGTTTCGAGCTTACGCGAACAGCCGTGGCGCTCATTTGCTCGTCGGG
CATCGAATCTCGTCAGCTATCGTCAGCTTACCTTTTTGGCAGCGATCGCGGCTCCCGACATCTTGGACCA
TTAGCTCCACAGGTATCTTCTTCCCTCTAGTGGTCATAACAGCAGCTTCAGCTACCTCTCAATTCAAAAA
ACCCCTCAAGACCCGTTTAGAGGCCCCAAGGGGTTATGCTATCAATCGTTGCGTTACACACACAAAAAAC
CAACACACATCCATCTTCGATGGATAGCGATTTTATTATCTAACTGCTGATCGAGTGTAGCCAGATCTAG
TAATCAATTACGGGGTCATTAGTTCATAGCCCATATATGGAGTTCCGCGTTACATAACTTACGGTAAATG
GCCCGCCTGGCTGACCGCCCAACGACCCCCGCCCATTGACGTCAATAATGACGTATGTTCCCATAGTAAC
GCCAATAGGGACTTTCCATTGACGTCAATGGGTGGAGTATTTACGGTAAACTGCCCACTTGGCAGTACAT
CAAGTGTATCATATGCCAAGTACGCCCCCTATTGACGTCAATGACGGTAAATGGCCCGCCTGGCATTATG
CCCAGTACATGACCTTATGGGACTTTCCTACTTGGCAGTACATCTACGTATTAGTCATCGCTATTACCAT
GCTGATGCGGTTTTGGCAGTACATCAATGGGCGTGGATAGCGGTTTGACTCACGGGGATTTCCAAGTCTC
CACCCCATTGACGTCAATGGGAGTTTGTTTTGGCACCAAAATCAACGGGACTTTCCAAAATGTCGTAACA
ACTCCGCCCCATTGACGCAAATGGGCGGTAGGCGTGTACGGTGGGAGGTCTATATAAGCAGAGCTGGTTT
AGTGAACCGTCAGATCGCCTGGAGACGCCATCCACGCTGTTTTGACCTCCATAGAAGACACCGGGACCGA
TCCAGCCTCCCCTCGAAGCTTACATGTGGTACCGAGCTCGGATCCTGAGAACTTCAGGGTGAGTCTATGG
GACCCTTGATGTTTTCTTTCCCCTTCTTTTCTATGGTTAAGTTCATGTCATAGGAAGGGGAGAAGTAACA
GGGTACACATATTGACCAAATCAGGGTAATTTTGCATTTGTAATTTTAAAAAATGCTTTCTTCTTTTAAT
ATACTTTTTTGTTTATCTTATTTCTAATACTTTCCCTAATCTCTTTCTTTCAGGGCAATAATGATACAAT
GTATCATGCCTCTTTGCACCATTCTAAAGAATAACAGTGATAATTTCTGGGTTAAGGCAATAGCAATATT
TCTGCATATAAATATTTCTGCATATAAATTGTAACTGATGTAAGAGGTTTCATATTGCTAATAGCAGCTA
CAATCCAGCTACCATTCTGCTTTTATTTTATGGTTGGGATAAGGCTGGATTATTCTGAGTCCAAGCTAGG
CCCTTTTGCTAATCATGTTCATACCTCTTATCTTCCTCCCACAGCTCCTGGGCAACGTGCTGGTCTGTGT
GCTGGCCCATCACTTTGGCAAAGGCGGCCGCC
